>Addgene plasmid #99905 | pYPQ141C2.0 | addgene full sequence | sequence record 203127 | Addgene NGS Result
TTCCCAGTCACGACGTTGTAAAACGACGGCCAGTCTTAAGCTCGGGCCCAATAATGATTTTATTTTGACT
GATAGTGACCTGTTCGTTGCAACAAATTGATGAGCAATGCTTTTTTATAATGCCAACTTTGTATACAAAA
GTTGCCCCATGGCGTTCCCTCTAGATAACGCAGGATCCACTAGTAACGGCCGCCAGTGTGCTGGAATTGC
CCTTGGATCATGAACCAACGGCCTGGCTGTATTTGGTGGTTGTGTAGGGAGATGGGGAGAAGAAAAGCCC
GATTCTCTTCGCTGTGATGGGCTGGATGCATGCGGGGGAGCGGGAGGCCCAAGTACGTGCACGGTGAGCG
GCCCACAGGGCGAGTGTGAGCGCGAGAGGCGGGAGGAACAGTTTAGTACCACATTGCCCAGCTAACTCGA
ACGCGACCAACTTATAAACCCGCGCGCTGTCGCTTGTGTGGAGACGAGATCTAGTCTGAGTCGACCGTCT
CTGTTTTAGAGCTAGGCCAACATGAGGATCACCCATGTCTGCAGGGCCTAGCAAGTTAAAATAAGGCTAG
TCCGTTATCAACTTGGCCAACATGAGGATCACCCATGTCTGCAGGGCCAAGTGGCACCGAGTCGGTGCTT
TTTTTGTCCCTTCGAAGGGCAATTCTGCAGATATCCATCACACTGGCGGCCGCTCGAGGTCGAGGGTATC
GATAAGCTTGAATTCGACCCAGCTTTCTTGTACAAAGTTGGCATTATAAAAAATAATTGCTCATCAATTT
GTTGCAACGAACAGGTCACTATCAGTCAAAATAAAATCATTATTTGCCATCCAGCTGATATCCCCTATAG
TGAGTCGTATTACATGGTCATAGCATCCCCTATAGTGAGTCGTATTACATGGTCATAGCTGTTTCCTGGC
AGCTCTGGCCCGTGTCTCAAAATCTCTGATGTTACATTGCACAAGATAAAAATATATCATCATGCCTCCT
CTGGACCAGCCAGGACAGAAATGCCTCGACTTCGCTGCTACCCAAGGTTGCCGGGTGACGCACACCGTGG
AAACGGATGAAGGCACGAACCCAGTGGACATAAGCCTGTTCGGTTCGTAAGCTGTAATGCAAGTAGCGTA
TGCGCTCACGCAACTGGTCCAGAACCTTGACCGAACGCAGCGGTGGTAACGGCGCAGTGGCGGTTTTCAT
GGCTTGTTATGACTGTTTTTTTGGGGTACAGTCTATGCCTCGGGCATCCAAGCAGCAAGCGCGTTACGCC
GTGGGTCGATGTTTGATGTTATGGAGCAGCAACGATGTTACGCAGCAGGGCAGTCGCCCTAAAACAAAGT
TAAACATTATGAGGGAAGCGGTGATCGCCGAAGTATCGACTCAACTATCAGAGGTAGTTGGCGTCATCGA
GCGCCATCTCGAACCGACGTTGCTGGCCGTACATTTGTACGGCTCCGCAGTGGATGGCGGCCTGAAGCCA
CACAGTGATATTGATTTGCTGGTTACGGTGACCGTAAGGCTTGATGAAACAACGCGGCGAGCTTTGATCA
ACGACCTTTTGGAAACTTCGGCTTCCCCTGGAGAGAGCGAGATTCTCCGCGCTGTAGAAGTCACCATTGT
TGTGCACGACGACATCATTCCGTGGCGTTATCCAGCTAAGCGCGAACTGCAATTTGGAGAATGGCAGCGC
AATGACATTCTTGCAGGTATCTTCGAGCCAGCCACGATCGACATTGATCTGGCTATCTTGCTGACAAAAG
CAAGAGAACATAGCGTTGCCTTGGTAGGTCCAGCGGCGGAGGAACTCTTTGATCCGGTTCCTGAACAGGA
TCTATTTGAGGCGCTAAATGAAACCTTAACGCTATGGAACTCGCCGCCCGACTGGGCTGGCGATGAGCGA
AATGTAGTGCTTACGTTGTCCCGCATTTGGTACAGCGCAGTAACCGGCAAAATCGCGCCGAAGGATGTCG
CTGCCGACTGGGCAATGGAGCGCCTGCCGGCCCAGTATCAGCCCGTCATACTTGAAGCTAGACAGGCTTA
TCTTGGACAAGAAGAAGATCGCTTGGCCTCGCGCGCAGATCAGTTGGAAGAATTTGTCCACTACGTGAAA
GGCGAGATCACCAAGGTAGTCGGCAAATAACCCTCGAGCCACCCATGACCAAAATCCCTTAACGTGAGTT
ACGCGTCGTTCCACTGAGCGTCAGACCCCGTAGAAAAGATCAAAGGATCTTCTTGAGATCCTTTTTTTCT
GCGCGTAATCTGCTGCTTGCAAACAAAAAAACCACCGCTACCAGCGGTGGTTTGTTTGCCGGATCAAGAG
CTACCAACTCTTTTTCCGAAGGTAACTGGCTTCAGCAGAGCGCAGATACCAAATACTGTTCTTCTAGTGT
AGCCGTAGTTAGGCCACCACTTCAAGAACTCTGTAGCACCGCCTACATACCTCGCTCTGCTAATCCTGTT
ACCAGTGGCTGCTGCCAGTGGCGATAAGTCGTGTCTTACCGGGTTGGACTCAAGACGATAGTTACCGGAT
AAGGCGCAGCGGTCGGGCTGAACGGGGGGTTCGTGCACACAGCCCAGCTTGGAGCGAACGACCTACACCG
AACTGAGATACCTACAGCGTGAGCTATGAGAAAGCGCCACGCTTCCCGAAGGGAGAAAGGCGGACAGGTA
TCCGGTAAGCGGCAGGGTCGGAACAGGAGAGCGCACGAGGGAGCTTCCAGGGGGAAACGCCTGGTATCTT
TATAGTCCTGTCGGGTTTCGCCACCTCTGACTTGAGCGTCGATTTTTGTGATGCTCGTCAGGGGGGCGGA
GCCTATGGAAAAACGCCAGCAACGCGGCCTTTTTACGGTTCCTGGCCTTTTGCTGGCCTTTTGCTCACAT
GTTCTTTCCTGCGTTATCCCCTGATTCTGTGGATAACCGTATTACCGCCTTTGAGTGAGCTGATACCGCT
CGCCGCAGCCGAACGACCGAGCGCAGCGAGTCAGTGAGCGAGGAAGCGGAAGAGCGCCCAATACGCAAAC
CGCCTCTCCCCGCGCGTTGGCCGATTCATTAATGCAGCTGGCACGACAGGTTTCCCGACTGGAAAGCGGG
CAGTGAGCGCAACGCAATTAATACGCGTACCGCGAGCCAGGAAGAGTTTGTAGAAACGCAAAAAGGCCAT
CCGTCAGGATGGCCTTCTGCTTAGTTTGATGCCTGGCAGTTTATGGCGGGCGTCCTGCCCGCCACCCTCC
GGGCCGTTGCTTCACAACGTTCAAATCCGCTCCCGGCGGATTTGTCCTACTCAGGAGAGCGTTCACCGAC
AAACAACAGATAAAACGAAAGGCCCAGTCTTCCGACTGAGCCTTTCGTTTTATTTGATGCCTGGCAGTTC
CCTACTCTCGCGTTAACGCTTGCATGGATGTT
Features (pLannotate 1.2.2; 18 found; start..end, strand, type, name):
     50..133     +  protein_bind   attL1 (fragment): mutant version of attL; recombination site for the Gateway® LR reaction LR Clonase™
    124..144     +  protein_bind   attB5: mutant version of attB; core recombination site for the Gateway® BP reaction BP Clonase™
    510..528     +  misc_RNA       MS2 stem loop: stem loop that binds the bacteriophage MS2 coat protein
    539..575     +  misc_RNA       gRNA scaffold (fragment): guide RNA scaffold for the Streptococcus pyogenes CRISPR/Cas9 system
    580..598     +  misc_RNA       MS2 stem loop: stem loop that binds the bacteriophage MS2 coat protein
    609..628     +  misc_RNA       gRNA scaffold (fragment): guide RNA scaffold for the Streptococcus pyogenes CRISPR/Cas9 system
    683..711     -  misc_feature   MCS (fragment): pBluescript multiple cloning site
    717..816     -  protein_bind   attL2: mutant version of attL; recombination site for the Gateway® LR reaction LR Clonase™
    834..852     -  promoter       T7 promoter: promoter for bacteriophage T7 RNA polymerase
    869..887     -  promoter       T7 promoter: promoter for bacteriophage T7 RNA polymerase
   1077..1100    +  promoter       Pc promoter (fragment): intI1 (promoter lies within the coding sequence); class 1 integron promoter
   1276..1332    +  CDS            GmR (fragment): gentamycin acetyltransferase; aacC1; confers resistance to gentamycin
   1339..2130    +  CDS            SmR: aminoglycoside adenylyltransferase (Murphy, 1985); aadA; confers resistance to spectinomycin and streptomycin
   2223..2811    +  rep_origin     ori: high-copy-number ColE1/pMB1/pBR322/pUC origin of replication
   2994..3086    +  CDS            lacI (fragment): lac repressor; lacI; The lac repressor binds to the lac operator to inhibit transcription in E. coli. This inhibition can be relieved by adding lactose or isopropyl-β-D-thiogalactopyranoside (IPTG).
   3141..3168    -  terminator     rrnB T2 terminator: transcription terminator T2 from the E. coli rrnB gene
   3300..3343    +  terminator     rrnB T1 terminator: Escherichia coli rrnB; transcription terminator T1 from the E. coli rrnB gene
   3390..34      -  CDS            lacZα (fragment) (across the origin): LacZα fragment of β-galactosidase; lacZ fragment
