[The description below was written by a language model from this plasmid's Addgene catalogue record and pLannotate feature annotations shown in this document.]
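Description:
pYPQ141C2.0 is a small (about 3.4 kb) Gateway entry-type plasmid for plant CRISPR work, supplied as an empty backbone into which a single guide RNA spacer is cloned by restriction enzyme-based methods. The catalogue lists the parental backbone as unknown. It is propagated in E. coli on a high-copy ColE1/pUC-type origin and selected with spectinomycin through the aadA (SmR) aminoglycoside adenylyltransferase gene. That gene sits downstream of a class 1 integron Pc promoter fragment and a remnant of a gentamicin resistance gene. Short fragments of lacI and lacZα, rrnB T1 and T2 terminators and two T7 promoter sequences are also detected, and appear to be backbone carry-over rather than functional payload.

The working cassette lies between an attL1-type site (annotated as a fragment overlapping an attB5 core) and attL2, so the finished gRNA unit can be transferred by an LR reaction into a destination vector. According to the catalogue, transcription is driven by the rice OsU6 promoter, a Pol III promoter suited to small RNA expression in plants. The automated annotation does not label this promoter, which presumably occupies the unannotated stretch upstream of the scaffold. The scaffold is the gRNA2.0 design, an S. pyogenes Cas9 guide scaffold interrupted by MS2 stem loops that bind the bacteriophage MS2 coat protein. The catalogue describes four MS2 binding sites, whereas the feature table identifies only two stem loops. Such aptamers let a Cas9-bound guide recruit MS2 coat protein fusions, and the associated publication places the plasmid in the CRISPR-Act2.0 system for multiplexed transcriptional activation in plants.
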