Addgene plasmid #99905: pYPQ141C2.0
Purpose: (Empty Backbone) Express single gRNA with gRNA2.0 scaffold (with four MS2 binding sites) under OsU6 promoter
Depositing lab: Yiping Qi. Depositing organization: University of Maryland, College Park. Publication: Robust transcriptional activation in plants using multiplexed CRISPR-Act2.0 and mTALE-Act systems. Lowder LG, Zhou J, Zhang Y, Malzahn A, Zhong Z, Hsieh TF, Voytas DF, Zhang Y, Qi Y. Mol Plant. 2017 Nov 29. pii: S1674-2052(17)30344-1. doi: 10.1016/j.molp.2017.11.010. PubMed 29197638.
Backbone
  Vector backbone: unknown
  Vector type: Plant Expression, CRISPR
  Promoter: OsU6
Growth in bacteria
  Bacterial resistance: Spectinomycin, 50 μg/mL
  Growth temperature: 37°C
  Growth strain: DH5alpha
  Copy number: Unknown
Gene/Insert
  Cloning method: Restriction Enzyme
Terms and licenses: Academic/Nonprofit Terms; Industry Terms: Not Available to Industry
How to cite: pYPQ141C2.0 was a gift from Yiping Qi (Addgene plasmid # 99905 ; http://n2t.net/addgene:99905 ; RRID:Addgene_99905)
